>Addgene plasmid #23845 | pDONR223-PCTK2 | depositor partial sequence | sequence record 11064 | Author sequence
ATGAAAAAATTTAAGAGAAGGCTATCCCTCACACTCCGAGGAAGTCAGACTATTGATGAATCATTGTCTG
AATTGGCTGAACAAATGACTATTGAAGAAAACAGCAGCAAGGATAATGAGCCTATTGTGAAGAATGGCAG
GCCTCCAACGTCTCACAGTATGCATTCCTTCCTCCACCAGTACACAGGATCTTTCAAGAAGCCCCCATTG
CGGAGACCACACAGTGTTATTGGAGGGAGCCTTGGCTCCTTCATGGCAATGCCCAGAAATGGAAGCAGAT
TAGATATTGTTCATGAAAATCTAAAAATGGGATCAGATGGTGAGAGTGACCAAGCTTCTGGGACATCATC
TGATGAAGTCCAGTCACCTACAGGTGTTTGTCTCAGAAATCGTATACATAGACGGATCTCAATGGAGGAT
TTAAATAAGCGGTTATCACTGCCTGCAGACATCAGAATACCTGATGGATATCTTGAAAAGTTGCAGATAA
ACAGTCCACCATTTGACCAACCAATGAGTCGAAGGTCTCGTAGAGCTTCCTTATCAGAAATTGGCTTTGG
AAAAATGGAAACCTACATCAAATTGGAAAAGCTTGGAGAGGGTACATATGCAACAGTATATAAAGGAAGA
AGTAAATTGACAGAGAATTTGGTGGCATTAAAAGAGATCCGATTGGAACATGAAGAAGGTGCACCCTGCA
CAGCTATAAGAGAAGTTTCACTATTAAAGGATTTAAAACATGCAAATATAGTAACCTTACATGACATTGT
TCACACAGATAAATCCTTGACTTTGGTGTTTGAGTATCTGGATAAAGACCTGAAACAGTACATGGATGAC
TGTGGAAACATCATGAGTATGCACAACGTAAAGCTGTTTCTGTACCAAATTCTACGTGGTTTGGCATATT
GCCATAGAAGAAAGGTATTGCATCGAGACTTGAAACCACAGAACCTCCTCATTAATGAGAAAGGAGAATT
AAAGCTAGCAGATTTTGGACTAGCCCGAGCCAAGTCAGTTCCCACAAAGACCTACTCAAATGAAGTTGTC
ACACTATGGTACCGGCCACCTGATGTGCTTCTTGGTTCCTCGGAGTACTCAACACAGATTGACATGTGGG
GTGTTGGTTGCATTTTCTTTGAAATGGCTTCTGGAAGACCTTTATTTCCAGGATCAACCGTGGAAGATGA
ACTGCACTTAATTTTCCGACTGCTAGGAACTCCATCTCAGGAAACTTGGCCAGGTATTTCTTCAAATGAG
GAGTTCAAGAACTACAACTTTCCAAAATATAAACCACAGCCTCTAATTAACCACGCACCCAGGTTAGACT
CTGAAGGAATTGAGTTGATAACAAAATTTCTTCAGTATGAATCTAAGAAAAGGGTTTCAGCTGAAGAGGC
CATGAAACATGTGTACTTTCGAAGTCTGGGACCAAGAATACATGCTTTACCAGAAAGTGTATCAATATTC
AGTTTGAAAGAGATTCAGTTGCAAAAGGACCCGGGTTTTCGAAATTCTTCTTATCCAGAGACAGGACATG
GGAAGAACAGAAGACAGAGCATGCTCTTTTAA
