>Addgene plasmid #23845 | pDONR223-PCTK2 | addgene partial sequence | sequence record 29677 | 23845 with M13pUC-fwd
TAGCTCGGGCCAATAATGATTTTATTTTGACTGATAGTGACCTGTTCGTTGCAACAAATTGATGAGCAAT
GCTTTTTTATAATGCCAACTTTGTACAAAAAAGTTGGCATGAAAAAATTTAAGAGAAGGCTATCCCTCAC
ACTCCGAGGAAGTCAGACTATTGATGAATCATTGTCTGAATTGGCTGAACAAATGACTATTGAAGAAAAC
AGCAGCAAGGATAATGAGCCTATTGTGAAGAATGGCAGGCCTCCAACGTCTCACAGTATGCATTCCTTCC
TCCACCAGTACACAGGATCTTTCAAGAAGCCCCCATTGCGGAGACCACACAGTGTTATTGGAGGGAGCCT
TGGCTCCTTCATGGCAATGCCCAGAAATGGAAGCAGATTAGATATTGTTCATGAAAATCTAAAAATGGGA
TCAGATGGTGAGAGTGACCAAGCTTCTGGGACATCATCTGATGAAGTCCAGTCACCTACAGGTGTTTGTC
TCAGAAATCGTATACATAGACGGATCTCAATGGAGGATTTAAATAAGCGGTTATCACTGCCTGCAGACAT
CAGAATACCTGATGGATATCTTGAAAAGTTGCAGATAAACAGTCCACCATTTGACCAACCAATGAGTCGA
AGGTCTCGTAGAGCTTCCTTATCAG
