[The description below was written by a language model from this plasmid's Addgene catalogue record.]
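Description:
pDONR223-PCTK2 is a Gateway entry clone built in the Invitrogen pDONR223 donor backbone (about 5 kb without insert) and carrying the open reading frame of human PCTK2, also called PCTAIRE protein kinase 2 and now designated CDK17. The plasmid is maintained at high copy in standard E. coli cloning strains and selected with spectinomycin. The insert is roughly 1.6 kb and was introduced by Gateway recombination, so it is expected to be flanked by attachment sites that allow the ORF to be moved into compatible destination vectors in a subsequent recombination reaction. No feature table is provided, so the exact att sites, origin of replication and other backbone elements are not itemised in the record. M13 forward and reverse priming sites flank the insert for sequence verification.

The ORF is cloned without a stop codon. This lets it be recombined in frame into a destination vector that supplies a C-terminal epitope tag of choice together with the stop codon. As a donor-type vector the plasmid is not intended to drive expression in mammalian cells, and the depositor states that it should not be used directly for transfection. Instead it serves as a source clone, with a companion set of lentiviral Gateway destination vectors (the pLX301 to pLX304 series) recommended for expressing the ORF in mammalian cells. The clone belongs to a kinase ORF collection associated with a study that examined how MAP kinase pathway reactivation drives resistance to RAF inhibition, and it suits similar gain-of-function expression screens or individual studies of CDK17.
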