Addgene plasmid #23845: pDONR223-PCTK2
Depositing lab: William Hahn & David Root. Depositing organization: Dana-Farber Cancer Institute. Publication: COT drives resistance to RAF inhibition through MAP kinase pathway reactivation. Johannessen CM, Boehm JS, Kim SY, Thomas SR, Wardwell L, Johnson LA, Emery CM, Stransky N, Cogdill AP, Barretina J, Caponigro G, Hieronymus H, Murray RR, Salehi-Ashtiani K, Hill DE, Vidal M, Zhao JJ, Yang X, Alkan O, Kim S, Harris JL, Wilson CJ, Myer VE, Finan PM, Root DE, Roberts TM, Golub T, Flaherty KT, Dummer R, Weber BL, Sellers WR, Schlegel R, Wargo JA, Hahn WC, Garraway LA. Nature. 2010 Dec 16;468(7326):968-72. doi: 10.1038/nature09627 PubMed 21107320.
Backbone
  Vector backbone: pDONR223
  Backbone manufacturer: Invitrogen
  Backbone size w/o insert (bp): 5005
  Vector type: Gateway Donor vector
Growth in bacteria
  Bacterial resistance: Spectinomycin, 50 μg/mL
  Growth temperature: 37°C
  Growth strain: DH5alpha
  Copy number: High Copy
Gene/Insert
  Gene/Insert name: PCTK2 (alt name: PCTAIRE protein kinase 2)
  Species: H. sapiens (human)
  Insert size (bp): 1572
  Entrez Gene: CDK17 (a.k.a. PCTAIRE2, PCTK2)
  Cloning method: Gateway Cloning
  Sequencing primers: 5′ M13pUC-fwd; 3′ M13rev
Terms and licenses: Academic/Nonprofit Terms; Industry Terms: Not Available to Industry
Depositor comments: The ORF has no Stop codon. This design enables easy recombination into a destination vector to add an epitope tag of choice and Stop codon to the ORF. Do NOT use this plasmid directly for transfections. A set of 4 custom lentiviral vectors is available ( pLX301 (http://www.addgene.org/25895/) , pLX302 (http://www.addgene.org/25896/) , pLX303 (http://www.addgene.org/25897/) , pLX304 (http://www.addgene.org/25890/) ) to be used to express these ORFs in mammalian cells. These plasmids are not included in the kit and must be ordered separately.
How to cite: pDONR223-PCTK2 was a gift from William Hahn & David Root (Addgene plasmid # 23845 ; http://n2t.net/addgene:23845 ; RRID:Addgene_23845)
